>Addgene plasmid #122945 | psPAX2-D64V-NC-PP7 | depositor full sequence | sequence record 234510 | psPAX2-D64V-NC-PP7 sequence 11098 bps
GTCGACATTGATTATTGACTAGTTATTAATAGTAATCAATTACGGGGTCATTAGTTCATAGCCCATATAT
GGAGTTCCGCGTTACATAACTTACGGTAAATGGCCCGCCTGGCTGACCGCCCAACGACCCCCGCCCATTG
ACGTCAATAATGACGTATGTTCCCATAGTAACGCCAATAGGGACTTTCCATTGACGTCAATGGGTGGACT
ATTTACGGTAAACTGCCCACTTGGCAGTACATCAAGTGTATCATATGCCAAGTACGCCCCCTATTGACGT
CAATGACGGTAAATGGCCCGCCTGGCATTATGCCCAGTACATGACCTTATGGGACTTTCCTACTTGGCAG
TACATCTACGTATTAGTCATCGCTATTACCATGGGTCGAGGTGAGCCCCACGTTCTGCTTCACTCTCCCC
ATCTCCCCCCCCTCCCCACCCCCAATTTTGTATTTATTTATTTTTTAATTATTTTGTGCAGCGATGGGGG
CGGGGGGGGGGGGGGCGCGCGCCAGGCGGGGCGGGGCGGGGCGAGGGGCGGGGCGGGGCGAGGCGGAGAG
GTGCGGCGGCAGCCAATCAGAGCGGCGCGCTCCGAAAGTTTCCTTTTATGGCGAGGCGGCGGCGGCGGCG
GCCCTATAAAAAGCGAAGCGCGCGGCGGGCGGGAGTCGCTGCGTTGCCTTCGCCCCGTGCCCCGCTCCGC
GCCGCCTCGCGCCGCCCGCCCCGGCTCTGACTGACCGCGTTACTCCCACAGGTGAGCGGGCGGGACGGCC
CTTCTCCTCCGGGCTGTAATTAGCGCTTGGTTTAATGACGGCTCGTTTCTTTTCTGTGGCTGCGTGAAAG
CCTTAAAGGGCTCCGGGAGGGCCCTTTGTGCGGGGGGGAGCGGCTCGGGGGGTGCGTGCGTGTGTGTGTG
CGTGGGGAGCGCCGCGTGCGGCCCGCGCTGCCCGGCGGCTGTGAGCGCTGCGGGCGCGGCGCGGGGCTTT
GTGCGCTCCGCGTGTGCGCGAGGGGAGCGCGGCCGGGGGCGGTGCCCCGCGGTGCGGGGGGGCTGCGAGG
GGAACAAAGGCTGCGTGCGGGGTGTGTGCGTGGGGGGGTGAGCAGGGGGTGTGGGCGCGGCGGTCGGGCT
GTAACCCCCCCCTGCACCCCCCTCCCCGAGTTGCTGAGCACGGCCCGGCTTCGGGTGCGGGGCTCCGTGC
GGGGCGTGGCGCGGGGCTCGCCGTGCCGGGCGGGGGGTGGCGGCAGGTGGGGGTGCCGGGCGGGGCGGGG
CCGCCTCGGGCCGGGGAGGGCTCGGGGGAGGGGCGCGGCGGCCCCGGAGCGCCGGCGGCTGTCGAGGCGC
GGCGAGCCGCAGCCATTGCCTTTTATGGTAATCGTGCGAGAGGGCGCAGGGACTTCCTTTGTCCCAAATC
TGGCGGAGCCGAAATCTGGGAGGCGCCGCCGCACCCCCTCTAGCGGGCGCGGGCGAAGCGGTGCGGCGCC
GGCAGGAAGGAAATGGGCGGGGAGGGCCTTCGTGCGTCGCCGCGCCGCCGTCCCCTTCTCCATCTCCAGC
CTCGGGGCTGCCGCAGGGGGACGGCTGCCTTCGGGGGGGACGGGGCAGGGCGGGGTTCGGCTTCTGGCGT
GTGACCGGCGGCTCTAGAGCCTCTGCTAACCATGTTCATGCCTTCTTCTTTTTCCTACAGCTCCTGGGCA
ACGTGCTGGTTATTGTGCTGTCTCATCATTTTGGCAAAGAATTCGGGCCGCGTTGACGCGCACGGCAAGA
GGCGAGGGGCGGCGACTGGTGAGAGATGGGTGCGAGAGCGTCAGTATTAAGCGGGGGAGAATTAGATCGA
TGGGAAAAAATTCGGTTAAGGCCAGGGGGAAAGAAAAAATATAAATTAAAACATATAGTATGGGCAAGCA
GGGAGCTAGAACGATTCGCAGTTAATCCTGGCCTGTTAGAAACATCAGAAGGCTGTAGACAAATACTGGG
ACAGCTACAACCATCCCTTCAGACAGGATCAGAAGAACTTAGATCATTATATAATACAGTAGCAACCCTC
TATTGTGTGCATCAAAGGATAGAGATAAAAGACACCAAGGAAGCTTTAGACAAGATAGAGGAAGAGCAAA
ACAAAAGTAAGAAAAAAGCACAGCAAGCAGCAGCTGACACAGGACACAGCAATCAGGTCAGCCAAAATTA
CCCTATAGTGCAGAACATCCAGGGGCAAATGGTACATCAGGCCATATCACCTAGAACTTTAAATGCATGG
GTAAAAGTAGTAGAAGAGAAGGCTTTCAGCCCAGAAGTGATACCCATGTTTTCAGCATTATCAGAAGGAG
CCACCCCACAAGATTTAAACACCATGCTAAACACAGTGGGGGGACATCAAGCAGCCATGCAAATGTTAAA
AGAGACCATCAATGAGGAAGCTGCAGAATGGGATAGAGTGCATCCAGTGCATGCAGGGCCTATTGCACCA
GGCCAGATGAGAGAACCAAGGGGAAGTGACATAGCAGGAACTACTAGTACCCTTCAGGAACAAATAGGAT
GGATGACACATAATCCACCTATCCCAGTAGGAGAAATCTATAAAAGATGGATAATCCTGGGATTAAATAA
AATAGTAAGAATGTATAGCCCT
[222 nt withheld, positions 2613-2834]
GGGGGACCCGGCCATAAAGCAAGAGTTTTGGCTGAAGCAATGAGCCAAGTAACAAATCCAGCTACCATAA
TGATACAGAAAGGCAATTTTAGGAACCAAAGAAAGACTGTTAAGTGTTTCAATTGTGGCAAAGAAGGGCA
CATAGCCAAAAATTGCAGGGCCCCTAGGAAAAAGGGCTGTTGGAAATGTGGAAAGGAAGGACACCAAATG
AAAGATTGTTCCGGTGGAGGTGGATCCTCCAAAACAATAGTCCTCTCCGTAGGGGAGGCAACACGGACTT
TGACCGAAATCCAGTCAACCGCTGACCGACAAATCTTTGAAGAGAAAGTAGGGCCTCTTGTGGGCCGACT
GCGCTTGACTGCAAGCTTGCGACAAAACGGCGCAAAGACTGCCTATAGGGTCAACCTTAAACTCGACCAA
GCCGACGTGGTCGATAGCGGTCTCCCTAAGGTTCGGTATACGCAGGTCTGGAGTCATGACGTAACAATCG
TAGCAAACAGCACAGAAGCCTCCCGAAAAAGCCTCTACGATCTGACGAAATCCTTGGTGGCTACGTCACA
GGTGGAAGACCTCGTTGTCAACCTTGTACCTCTGGGTCGGTCCGGAGGTGGAGGTGGAACTGAGAGACAG
GCTAATTTTTTAGGGAAGATCTGGCCTTCCCACAAGGGAAGGCCAGGGAATTTTCTTCAGAGCAGACCAG
AGCCAACAGCCCCACCAGAAGAGAGCTTCAGGTTTGGGGAAGAGACAACAACTCCCTCTCAGAAGCAGGA
GCCGATAGACAAGGAACTGTATCCTTTAGCTTCCCTCAGATCACTCTTTGGCAGCGACCCCTCGTCACAA
TAAAGATAGGGGGGCAATTAAAGGAAGCTCTATTAGATACAGGAGCAGATGATACAGTATTAGAAGAAAT
GAATTTGCCAGGAAGATGGAAACCAAAAATGATAGGGGGAATTGGAGGTTTTATCAAAGTAAGACAGTAT
GATCAGATACTCATAGAAATCTGCGGACATAAAGCTATAGGTACAGTATTAGTAGGACCTACACCTGTCA
ACATAATTGGAAGAAATCTGTTGACTCAGATTGGCTGCACTTTAAATTTTCCCATTAGTCCTATTGAGAC
TGTACCAGTAAAATTAAAGCCAGGAATGGATGGCCCAAAAGTTAAACAATGGCCATTGACAGAAGAAAAA
ATAAAAGCATTAGTAGAAATTTGTACAGAAATGGAAAAGGAAGGAAAAATTTCAAAAATTGGGCCTGAAA
ATCCATACAATACTCCAGTATTTGCCATAAAGAAAAAAGACAGTACTAAATGGAGAAAATTAGTAGATTT
CAGAGAACTTAATAAGAGAACTCAAGATTTCTGGGAAGTTCAATTAGGAATACCACATCCTGCAGGGTTA
AAACAGAAAAAATCAGTAACAGTACTGGATGTGGGCGATGCATATTTTTCAGTTCCCTTAGATAAAGACT
TCAGGAAGTATACTGCATTTACCATACCTAGTATAAACAATGAGACACCAGGGATTAGATATCAGTACAA
TGTGCTTCCACAGGGATGGAAAGGATCACCAGCAATATTCCAGTGTAGCATGACAAAAATCTTAGAGCCT
TTTAGAAAACAAAATCCAGACATAGTCATCTATCAATACATGGATGATTTGTATGTAGGATCTGACTTAG
AAATAGGGCAGCATAGAACAAAAATAGAGGAACTGAGACAACATCTGTTGAGGTGGGGATTTACCACACC
AGACAAAAAACATCAGAAAGAACCTCCATTCCTTTGGATGGGTTATGAACTCCATCCTGATAAATGGACA
GTACAGCCTATAGTGCTGCCAGAAAAGGACAGCTGGACTGTCAATGACATACAGAAATTAGTGGGAAAAT
TGAATTGGGCAAGTCAGATTTATGCAGGGATTAAAGTAAGGCAATTATGTAAACTTCTTAGGGGAACCAA
AGCACTAACAGAAGTAGTACCACTAACAGAAGAAGCAGAGCTAGAACTGGCAGAAAACAGGGAGATTCTA
AAAGAACCGGTACATGGAGTGTATTATGACCCATCAAAAGACTTAATAGCAGAAATACAGAAGCAGGGGC
AAGGCCAATGGACATATCAAATTTATCAAGAGCCATTTAAAAATCTGAAAACAGGAAAATATGCAAGAAT
GAAGGGTGCCCACACTAATGATGTGAAACAATTAACAGAGGCAGTACAAAAAATAGCCACAGAAAGCATA
GTAATATGGGGAAAGACTCCTAAATTTAAATTACCCATACAAAAGGAAACATGGGAAGCATGGTGGACAG
AGTATTGGCAAGCCACCTGGATTCCTGAGTGGGAGTTTGTCAATACCCCTCCCTTAGTGAAGTTATGGTA
CCAGTTAGAGAAAGAACCCATAATAGGAGCAGAAACTTTCTATGTAGATGGGGCAGCCAATAGGGAAACT
AAATTAGGAAAAGCAGGATATGTAACTGACAGAGGAAGACAAAAAGTTGTCCCCCTAACGGACACAACAA
ATCAGAAGACTGAGTTACAAGCAATTCATCTAGCTTTGCAGGATTCGGGATTAGAAGTAAACATAGTGAC
AGACTCACAATATGCATTGGGAATCATTCAAGCACAACCAGATAAGAGTGAATCAGAGTTAGTCAGTCAA
ATAATAGAGCAGTTAATAAAAAAGGAAAAAGTCTACCTGGCATGGGTACCAGCACACAAAGGAATTGGAG
GAAATGAACAAGTAGATAAATTGGTCAGTGCTGGAATCAGGAAAGTACTATTTTTAGATGGAATAGATAA
GGCCCAAGAAGAACATGAGAAATATCACAGTAATTGGAGAGCAATGGCTAGTGATTTTAACCTACCACCT
GTAGTAGCAAAAGAAATAGTAGCCAGCTGTGATAAATGTCAGCTAAAAGGGGAAGCCATGCATGGACAAG
TAGACTGTAGCCCAGGAATATGGCAGCTAGTTTGTACACATTTAGAAGGAAAAGTTATCTTGGTAGCAGT
TCATGTAGCCAGTGGATATATAGAAGCAGAAGTAATTCCAGCAGAGACAGGGCAAGAAACAGCATACTTC
CTCTTAAAATTAGCAGGAAGATGGCCAGTAAAAACAGTACATACAGACAATGGCAGCAATTTCACCAGTA
CTACAGTTAAGGCCGCCTGTTGGTGGGCGGGGATCAAGCAGGAATTTGGCATTCCCTACAATCCCCAAAG
TCAAGGAGTAATAGAATCTATGAATAAAGAATTAAAGAAAATTATAGGACAGGTAAGAGATCAGGCTGAA
CATCTTAAGACAGCAGTACAAATGGCAGTATTCATCCACAATTTTAAAAGAAAAGGGGGGATTGGGGGGT
ACAGTGCAGGGGAAAGAATAGTAGACATAATAGCAACAGACATACAAACTAAAGAATTACAAAAACAAAT
TACAAAAATTCAAAATTTTCGGGTTTATTACAGGGACAGCAGAGATCCAGTTTGGAAAGGACCAGCAAAG
CTCCTCTGGAAAGGTGAAGGGGCAGTAGTAATACAAGATAATAGTGACATAAAAGTAGTGCCAAGAAGAA
AAGCAAAGATCATCAGGGATTATGGAAAACAGATGGCAGGTGATGATTGTGTGGCAAGTAGACAGGATGA
GGATTAACACATGGAATTCTGCAACAACTGCTGTTTATCCATTTCAGAATTGGGTGTCGACATAGCAGAA
TAGGCGTTACTCGACAGAGGAGAGCAAGAAATGGAGCCAGTAGATCCTAGACTAGAGCCCTGGAAGCATC
CAGGAAGTCAGCCTAAAACTGCTTGTACCAATTGCTATTGTAAAAAGTGTTGCTTTCATTGCCAAGTTTG
TTTCATGACAAAAGCCTTAGGCATCTCCTATGGCAGGAAGAAGCGGAGACAGCGACGAAGAGCTCATCAG
AACAGTCAGACTCATCAAGCTTCTCTATCAAAGCAGTAAGTAGTACATGTAATGCAACCTATAATAGTAG
CAATAGTAGCATTAGTAGTAGCAATAATAATAGCAATAGTTGTGTGGTCCATAGTAATCATAGAATATAG
GAAAATGGCCGCTGATCTTCAGACCTGGAGGAGGAGATATGAGGGACAATTGGAGAAGTGAATTATATAA
ATATAAAGTAGTAAAAATTGAACCATTAGGAGTAGCACCCACCAAGGCAAAGAGAAGAGTGGTGCAGAGA
GAAAAAAGAGCAGTGGGAATAGGAGCTTTGTTCCTTGGGTTCTTGGGAGCAGCAGGAAGCACTATGGGCG
CAGCGTCAATGACGCTGACGGTACAGGCCAGACAATTATTGTCTGGTATAGTGCAGCAGCAGAACAATTT
GCTGAGGGCTATTGAGGCGCAACAGCATCTGTTGCAACTCACAGTCTGGGGCATCAAGCAGCTCCAGGCA
AGAATCCTGGCTGTGGAAAGATACCTAAAGGATCAACAGCTCCTGGGGATTTGGGGTTGCTCTGGAAAAC
TCATTTGCACCACTGCTGTGCCTTGGAATGCTAGTTGGAGTAATAAATCTCTGGAACAGATTTGGAATCA
CACGACCTGGATGGAGTGGGACAGAGAAATTAACAATTACACAAGCTTAATACACTCCTTAATTGAAGAA
TCGCAAAACCAGCAAGAAAAGAATGAACAAGAATTATTGGAATTAGATAAATGGGCAAGTTTGTGGAATT
GGTTTAACATAACAAATTGGCTGTGGTATATAAAATTATTCATAATGATAGTAGGAGGCTTGGTAGGTTT
AAGAATAGTTTTTGCTGTACTTTCTATAGTGAATAGAGTTAGGCAGGGATATTCACCATTATCGTTTCAG
ACCCACCTCCCAACCCCGAGGGGACCCGACAGGCCCGAAGGAATAGAAGAAGAAGGTGGAGAGAGAGACA
GAGACAGATCCATTCGATTAGTGAACGGATCCTTGGCACTTATCTGGGACGATCTGCGGAGCCTGTGCCT
CTTCAGCTACCACCGCTTGAGAGACTTACTCTTGATTGTAACGAGGATTGTGGAACTTCTGGGACGCAGG
GGGTGGGAAGCCCTCAAATATTGGTGGAATCTCCTACAATATTGGAGTCAGGAGCTAAAGAATAGTGCTG
TTAGCTTGCTCAATGCCACAGCCATAGCAGTAGCTGAGGGGACAGATAGGGTTATAGAAGTAGTACAAGG
AGCTTGTAGAGCTATTCGCCACATACCTAGAAGAATAAGACAGGGCTTGGAAAGGATTTTGCTATAAGCT
CGAAACAACCGGTACCTCTAGAACTATAGCTAGCAGATCTTTTTCCCTCTGCCAAAAATTATGGGGACAT
CATGAAGCCCCTTGAGCATCTGACTTCTGGCTAATAAAGGAAATTTATTTTCATTGCAATAGTGTGTTGG
AATTTTTTGTGTCTCTCACTCGGAAGGACATATGGGAGGGCAAATCATTTAAAACATCAGAATGAGTATT
TGGTTTAGAGTTTGGCAACATATGCCATATGCTGGCTGCCATGAACAAAGGTGGCTATAAAGAGGTCATC
AGTATATGAAACAGCCCCCTGCTGTCCATTCCTTATTCCATAGAAAAGCCTTGACTTGAGGTTAGATTTT
TTTTATATTTTGTTTTGTGTTATTTTTTTCTTTAACATCCCTAAAATTTTCCTTACATGTTTTACTAGCC
AGATTTTTCCTCCTCTCCTGACTACTCCCAGTCATAGCTGTCCCTCTTCTCTTATGAAGATCCCTCGACC
TGCAGCCCAAGCTTGGCGTAATCATGGTCATAGCTGTTTCCTGTGTGAAATTGTTATCCGCTCACAATTC
CACACAACATACGAGCCGGAAGCATAAAGTGTAAAGCCTGGGGTGCCTAATGAGTGAGCTAACTCACATT
AATTGCGTTGCGCTCACTGCCCGCTTTCCAGTCGGGAAACCTGTCGTGCCAGCGGATCCGCATCTCAATT
AGTCAGCAACCATAGTCCCGCCCCTAACTCCGCCCATCCCGCCCCTAACTCCGCCCAGTTCCGCCCATTC
TCCGCCCCATGGCTGACTAATTTTTTTTATTTATGCAGAGGCCGAGGCCGCCTCGGCCTCTGAGCTATTC
CAGAAGTAGTGAGGAGGCTTTTTTGGAGGCCTAGGCTTTTGCAAAAAGCTAACTTGTTTATTGCAGCTTA
TAATGGTTACAAATAAAGCAATAGCATCACAAATTTCACAAATAAAGCATTTTTTTCACTGCATTCTAGT
TGTGGTTTGTCCAAACTCATCAATGTATCTTATCATGTCTGGATCCGCTGCATTAATGAATCGGCCAACG
CGCGGGGAGAGGCGGTTTGCGTATTGGGCGCTCTTCCGCTTCCTCGCTCACTGACTCGCTGCGCTCGGTC
GTTCGGCTGCGGCGAGCGGTATCAGCTCACTCAAAGGCGGTAATACGGTTATCCACAGAATCAGGGGATA
ACGCAGGAAAGAACATGTGAGCAAAAGGCCAGCAAAAGGCCAGGAACCGTAAAAAGGCCGCGTTGCTGGC
GTTTTTCCATAGGCTCCGCCCCCCTGACGAGCATCACAAAAATCGACGCTCAAGTCAGAGGTGGCGAAAC
CCGACAGGACTATAAAGATACCAGGCGTTTCCCCCTGGAAGCTCCCTCGTGCGCTCTCCTGTTCCGACCC
TGCCGCTTACCGGATACCTGTCCGCCTTTCTCCCTTCGGGAAGCGTGGCGCTTTCTCAATGCTCACGCTG
TAGGTATCTCAGTTCGGTGTAGGTCGTTCGCTCCAAGCTGGGCTGTGTGCACGAACCCCCCGTTCAGCCC
GACCGCTGCGCCTTATCCGGTAACTATCGTCTTGAGTCCAACCCGGTAAGACACGACTTATCGCCACTGG
CAGCAGCCACTGGTAACAGGATTAGCAGAGCGAGGTATGTAGGCGGTGCTACAGAGTTCTTGAAGTGGTG
GCCTAACTACGGCTACACTAGAAGGACAGTATTTGGTATCTGCGCTCTGCTGAAGCCAGTTACCTTCGGA
AAAAGAGTTGGTAGCTCTTGATCCGGCAAACAAACCACCGCTGGTAGCGGTGGTTTTTTTGTTTGCAAGC
AGCAGATTACGCGCAGAAAAAAAGGATCTCAAGAAGATCCTTTGATCTTTTCTACGGGGTCTGACGCTCA
GTGGAACGAAAACTCACGTTAAGGGATTTTGGTCATGAGATTATCAAAAAGGATCTTCACCTAGATCCTT
TTAAATTAAAAATGAAGTTTTAAATCAATCTAAAGTATATATGAGTAAACTTGGTCTGACAGTTACCAAT
GCTTAATCAGTGAGGCACCTATCTCAGCGATCTGTCTATTTCGTTCATCCATAGTTGCCTGACTCCCCGT
CGTGTAGATAACTACGATACGGGAGGGCTTACCATCTGGCCCCAGTGCTGCAATGATACCGCGAGACCCA
CGCTCACCGGCTCCAGATTTATCAGCAATAAACCAGCCAGCCGGAAGGGCCGAGCGCAGAAGTGGTCCTG
CAACTTTATCCGCCTCCATCCAGTCTATTAATTGTTGCCGGGAAGCTAGAGTAAGTAGTTCGCCAGTTAA
TAGTTTGCGCAACGTTGTTGCCATTGCTACAGGCATCGTGGTGTCACGCTCGTCGTTTGGTATGGCTTCA
TTCAGCTCCGGTTCCCAACGATCAAGGCGAGTTACATGATCCCCCATGTTGTGCAAAAAAGCGGTTAGCT
CCTTCGGTCCTCCGATCGTTGTCAGAAGTAAGTTGGCCGCAGTGTTATCACTCATGGTTATGGCAGCACT
GCATAATTCTCTTACTGTCATGCCATCCGTAAGATGCTTTTCTGTGACTGGTGAGTACTCAACCAAGTCA
TTCTGAGAATAGTGTATGCGGCGACCGAGTTGCTCTTGCCCGGCGTCAATACGGGATAATACCGCGCCAC
ATAGCAGAACTTTAAAAGTGCTCATCATTGGAAAACGTTCTTCGGGGCGAAAACTCTCAAGGATCTTACC
GCTGTTGAGATCCAGTTCGATGTAACCCACTCGTGCACCCAACTGATCTTCAGCATCTTTTACTTTCACC
AGCGTTTCTGGGTGAGCAAAAACAGGAAGGCAAAATGCCGCAAAAAAGGGAATAAGGGCGACACGGAAAT
GTTGAATACTCATACTCTTCCTTTTTCAATATTATTGAAGCATTTATCAGGGTTATTGTCTCATGAGCGG
ATACATATTTGAATGTATTTAGAAAAATAAACAAATAGGGGTTCCGCGCACATTTCCCCGAAAAGTGCCA
CCTG
Features (pLannotate 1.2.2; 25 found; start..end, strand, type, name):
      4..383     +  enhancer       CMV enhancer: human cytomegalovirus immediate early enhancer
    386..661     +  promoter       chicken β-actin promoter: No description available
    662..1670    +  intron         chimeric intron: chimera between introns from chicken β-actin and rabbit β-globin
   1668..1733    +  CDS            HBB (fragment): HBB_LEPEU - Experimental evidence at protein level: Swiss-Prot protein existence level 1. Involved in oxygen transport from the lung to the various peripheral tissues. From Lepus europaeus (European hare).
   1737..1773    +  misc_feature   HIV-1 Ψ (fragment): packaging signal of human immunodeficiency virus type 1
   1776..3053    +  CDS            HIV-1 gag (fragment) (sequence partly withheld): gag protein from human immunodeficiency virus 1; gag
   3072..3434    +  CDS            COAT_BPPP7: Experimental evidence at protein level: Swiss-Prot protein existence level 1. Forms the phage shell; binds to the phage RNA. From Pseudomonas phage PP7 (Bacteriophage PP7).
   3470..6481    +  CDS            HIV-1 pol: pol protein from human immunodeficiency virus 1; pol
   6490..6588    +  CDS            vpr (fragment): VPR_HV19N - Protein inferred from homology: Swiss-Prot protein existence level 3. During virus entry, plays a role in the transport of the viral pre-integration (PIC) complex to the host nucleus. This function is crucial for viral infection of non-dividing macrophages. May act directly at the nuclear pore complex, by binding nucleoporins phenylalanine-glycine (FG)-repeat regions. From Human immunodeficiency virus type 1 group M subtype G (isolate 92NG083) (HIV-1).
   6575..6790    +  CDS            tat (fragment): TAT_HV1H2 - Experimental evidence at protein level: Swiss-Prot protein existence level 1. Extracellular circulating Tat can be endocytosed by surrounding uninfected cells via the binding to several surface receptors such as CD26, CXCR4, heparan sulfate proteoglycans (HSPG) or LDLR. Neurons are rarely infected, but they internalize Tat via their LDLR. Through its interaction with nuclear HATs, Tat is potentially able to control the acetylation-dependent cellular gene expression. Modulates the expression of many cellular genes involved in cell survival, proliferation or in coding for cytokines o
   6806..6901    +  CDS            vpu (fragment): VPU_HV1B1 - Experimental evidence at protein level: Swiss-Prot protein existence level 1. Enhances virion budding by targeting host CD4 and Tetherin/BST2 to proteasome degradation. Degradation of CD4 prevents any unwanted premature interactions between viral Env and its host receptor CD4 in the endoplasmic reticulum. Degradation of antiretroviral protein Tetherin/BST2 is important for virion budding, as BST2 tethers new viral particles to the host cell membrane. Mechanistically, Vpu bridges either CD4 or BST2 to BTRC, a substrate recognition subunit of the Skp1/Cullin/F-box protein E3 ubiquiti
   7055..7288    +  misc_feature   RRE: The Rev response element (RRE) of HIV-1 allows for Rev-dependent mRNA export from the nucleus to the cytoplasm.
   7665..7939    +  CDS            Rev (fragment): human immunodeficiency virus 1 (HIV-1) Rev protein; rev; enhances nuclear export of unspliced and incompletely spliced viral mRNAs
   8187..8242    +  polyA_signal   β-globin poly(A) signal: rabbit β-globin polyadenylation signal (Gil and Proudfoot, 1987)
   8623..8645    -  protein_bind   lac operator (fragment): The lac repressor binds to the lac operator to inhibit transcription in E. coli. This inhibition can be relieved by adding lactose or isopropyl-β-D-thiogalactopyranoside (IPTG). lac repressor encoded by lacI
   8649..8679    -  promoter       lac promoter: promoter for the E. coli lac operon
   8694..8715    -  protein_bind   CAP binding site: CAP binding activates transcription in the presence of cAMP. E. coli catabolite activator protein
   8728..8767    -  CDS            lacI (fragment): lac repressor; lacI; The lac repressor binds to the lac operator to inhibit transcription in E. coli. This inhibition can be relieved by adding lactose or isopropyl-β-D-thiogalactopyranoside (IPTG).
   8774..8796    +  promoter       SV40 promoter (fragment): SV40 enhancer and early promoter
   8820..8955    +  rep_origin     SV40 ori: SV40 origin of replication
   8975..9109    +  polyA_signal   SV40 poly(A) signal: SV40 polyadenylation signal
   9111..9165    -  CDS            lacI (fragment): lac repressor; lacI; The lac repressor binds to the lac operator to inhibit transcription in E. coli. This inhibition can be relieved by adding lactose or isopropyl-β-D-thiogalactopyranoside (IPTG).
   9348..9936    -  rep_origin     ori: high-copy-number ColE1/pMB1/pBR322/pUC origin of replication
  10107..10967   -  CDS            AmpR: β-lactamase; bla; confers resistance to ampicillin, carbenicillin, and related antibiotics
  10968..11072   -  promoter       AmpR promoter: bla
