>Addgene plasmid #122945 | psPAX2-D64V-NC-PP7 | addgene full sequence | sequence record 239315 | Addgene NGS Result
GGTCGACATTGATTATTGACTAGTTATTAATAGTAATCAATTACGGGGTCATTAGTTCATAGCCCATATA
TGGAGTTCCGCGTTACATAACTTACGGTAAATGGCCCGCCTGGCTGACCGCCCAACGACCCCCGCCCATT
GACGTCAATAATGACGTATGTTCCCATAGTAACGCCAATAGGGACTTTCCATTGACGTCAATGGGTGGAG
TATTTACGGTAAACTGCCCACTTGGCAGTACATCAAGTGTATCATATGCCAAGTACGCCCCCTATTGACG
TCAATGACGGTAAATGGCCCGCCTGGCATTATGCCCAGTACATGACCTTATGGGACTTTCCTACTTGGCA
GTACATCTACGTATTAGTCATCGCTATTACCATGGTCGAGGTGAGCCCCACGTTCTGCTTCACTCTCCCC
ATCTCCCCCCCCTCCCCACCCCCAATTTTGTATTTATTTATTTTTTAATTATTTTGTGCAGCGATGGGGG
CGGGGGGGGGGGGGGNSGCGCGCCRGGSGGGGSGGGGSGGGGSGRGGGGSGGGGSGGGGSGRGGCGGAGA
GGTGCGGCGGCAGCCAATCAGAGCGGCGCGCTCCGAAAGTTTCCTTTTATGGCGAGGCGGCGGCGGCGGC
GGCCCTATAAAAAGCGAAGCGCGCGGCGGGCGGGAGTCGCTGCGCGCTGCCTTCGCCCCGTGCCCCGCTC
CGCCGCCGCCTCGCGCCGCCCGCCCCGGCTCTGACTGACCGCGTTACTCCCACAGGTGAGCGGGCGGGAC
GGCCCTTCTCCTCCGGGCTGTAATTAGCGCTTGGTTTAATGACGGCTTGTTTCTTTTCTGTGGCTGCGTG
AAAGCCTTGAGGGGCTCCGGGAGGGCCCTTTGTGCGGGGGGAGCGGCTCGGGGGGTGCGTGCGTGTGTGT
GTGCGTGGGGAGCGCCGCGTGCGGCTCCGCGCTGCCCGGCGGCTGTGAGCGCTGCGGGCGCGGCGCGGGG
CTTTGTGCGCTCCGCAGTGTGCGCGAGGGGAGCGCGGCCGGGGGCGGTGCCCCGCGGTGCGGGGGGGGCT
GCGAGGGGAACAAAGGCTGCGTGCGGGGTGTGTGCGTGGGGGGGTGAGCAGGGGGTGTGGGCGCGTCGGT
CGGGCTGCAACCCCCCCTGCACCCCCCTCCCCGAGTTGCTGAGCACGGCCCGGCTTCGGGTGCGGGGCTC
CGTACGGGGCGTGGCGCGGGGCTCGCCGTGCCGGGCGGGGGGTGGCGGCAGGTGGGGGTGCCGGGCGGGG
CGGGGCCGCCTCGGGCCGGGGAGGGCTCGGGGGAGGGGCGCGGCGGCCCCCGGAGCGCCGGCGGCTGTCG
AGGCGCGGCGAGCCGCAGCCATTGCCTTTTATGGTAATCGTGCGAGAGGGCGCAGGGACTTCCTTTGTCC
CAAATCTGTGCGGAGCCGAAATCTGGGAGGCGCCGCCGCACCCCCTCTAGCGGGCGCGGGGCGAAGCGGT
GCGGCGCCGGCAGGAAGGAAATGGGCGGGGAGGGCCTTCGTGCGTCGCCGCGCCGCCGTCCCCTTCTCCC
TCTCCAGCCTCGGGGCTGTCCGCGGGGGGACGGCTGCCTTCGGGGGGGACGGGGCAGGGCGGGGTTCGGC
TTCTGGCGTGTGACCGGCGGCTCTAGAGCCTCTGCTAACCATGTTCATGCCTTCTTCTTTTTCCTACAGC
TCCTGGGCAACGTGCTGGTTATTGTGCTGTCTCATCATTTTGGCAAAGAATTCGGGCCGCGTTGACGCGC
ACGGCAAGAGGCGAGGGGCGGCGACTGGTGAGAGATGGGTGCGAGAGCGTCAGTATTAAGCGGGGGAGAA
TTAGATCGATGGGAAAAAATTCGGTTAAGGCCAGGGGGAAAGAAAAAATATAAATTAAAACATATAGTAT
GGGCAAGCAGGGAGCTAGAACGATTCGCAGTTAATCCTGGCCTGTTAGAAACATCAGAAGGCTGTAGACA
AATACTGGGACAGCTACAACCATCCCTTCAGACAGGATCAGAAGAACTTAGATCATTATATAATACAGTA
GCAACCCTCTATTGTGTGCATCAAAGGATAGAGATAAAAGACACCAAGGAAGCTTTAGACAAGATAGAGG
AAGAGCAAAACAAAAGTAAGAAAAAAGCACAGCAAGCAGCAGCTGACACAGGACACAGCAATCAGGTCAG
CCAAAATTACCCTATAGTGCAGAACATCCAGGGGCAAATGGTACATCAGGCCATATCACCTAGAACTTTA
AATGCATGGGTAAAAGTAGTAGAAGAGAAGGCTTTCAGCCCAGAAGTGATACCCATGTTTTCAGCATTAT
CAGAAGGAGCCACCCCACAAGATTTAAACACCATGCTAAACACAGTGGGGGGACATCAAGCAGCCATGCA
AATGTTAAAAGAGACCATCAATGAGGAAGCTGCAGAATGGGATAGAGTGCATCCAGTGCATGCAGGGCCT
ATTGCACCAGGCCAGATGAGAGAACCAAGGGGAAGTGACATAGCAGGAACTACTAGTACCCTTCAGGAAC
AAATAGGATGGATGACACATAATCCACCTATCCCAGTAGGAGAAATCTATAAAAGATGGATAATCCTGGG
ATTAAATAAAATAGTAAGAATGTATAGCCCT
[222 nt withheld, positions 2622-2843]
GGGGGACCCGGCCATAAAGCAAGAGTTTTGGCTGAAGCAATGAGCCAAGTAACAAATCCAGCTACCATAA
TGATACAGAAAGGCAATTTTAGGAACCAAAGAAAGACTGTTAAGTGTTTCAATTGTGGCAAAGAAGGGCA
CATAGCCAAAAATTGCAGGGCCCCTAGGAAAAAGGGCTGTTGGAAATGTGGAAAGGAAGGACACCAAATG
AAAGATTGTTCCGGTGGAGGTGGATCCTCCAAAACAATAGTCCTCTCCGTAGGGGAGGCAACACGGACTT
TGACCGAAATCCAGTCAACCGCTGACCGACAAATCTTTGAAGAGAAAGTAGGGCCTCTTGTGGGCCGACT
GCGCTTGACTGCAAGCTTGCGACAAAACGGCGCAAAGACTGCCTATAGGGTCAACCTTAAACTCGACCAA
GCCGACGTGGTCGATAGCGGTCTCCCTAAGGTTCGGTATACGCAGGTCTGGAGTCATGACGTAACAATCG
TAGCAAACAGCACAGAAGCCTCCCGAAAAAGCCTCTACGATCTGACGAAATCCTTGGTGGCTACGTCACA
GGTGGAAGACCTCGTTGTCAACCTTGTACCTCTGGGTCGGTCCGGAGGTGGAGGTGGAACTGAGAGACAG
GCTAATTTTTTAGGGAAGATCTGGCCTTCCCACAAGGGAAGGCCAGGGAATTTTCTTCAGAGCAGACCAG
AGCCAACAGCCCCACCAGAAGAGAGCTTCAGGTTTGGGGAAGAGACAACAACTCCCTCTCAGAAGCAGGA
GCCGATAGACAAGGAACTGTATCCTTTAGCTTCCCTCAGATCACTCTTTGGCAGCGACCCCTCGTCACAA
TAAAGATAGGGGGGCAATTAAAGGAAGCTCTATTAGATACAGGAGCAGATGATACAGTATTAGAAGAAAT
GAATTTGCCAGGAAGATGGAAACCAAAAATGATAGGGGGAATTGGAGGTTTTATCAAAGTAAGACAGTAT
GATCAGATACTCATAGAAATCTGCGGACATAAAGCTATAGGTACAGTATTAGTAGGACCTACACCTGTCA
ACATAATTGGAAGAAATCTGTTGACTCAGATTGGCTGCACTTTAAATTTTCCCATTAGTCCTATTGAGAC
TGTACCAGTAAAATTAAAGCCAGGAATGGATGGCCCAAAAGTTAAACAATGGCCATTGACAGAAGAAAAA
ATAAAAGCATTAGTAGAAATTTGTACAGAAATGGAAAAGGAAGGAAAAATTTCAAAAATTGGGCCTGAAA
ATCCATACAATACTCCAGTATTTGCCATAAAGAAAAAAGACAGTACTAAATGGAGAAAATTAGTAGATTT
CAGAGAACTTAATAAGAGAACTCAAGATTTCTGGGAAGTTCAATTAGGAATACCACATCCTGCAGGGTTA
AAACAGAAAAAATCAGTAACAGTACTGGATGTGGGCGATGCATATTTTTCAGTTCCCTTAGATAAAGACT
TCAGGAAGTATACTGCATTTACCATACCTAGTATAAACAATGAGACACCAGGGATTAGATATCAGTACAA
TGTGCTTCCACAGGGATGGAAAGGATCACCAGCAATATTCCAGTGTAGCATGACAAAAATCTTAGAGCCT
TTTAGAAAACAAAATCCAGACATAGTCATCTATCAATACATGGATGATTTGTATGTAGGATCTGACTTAG
AAATAGGGCAGCATAGAACAAAAATAGAGGAACTGAGACAACATCTGTTGAGGTGGGGATTTACCACACC
AGACAAAAAACATCAGAAAGAACCTCCATTCCTTTGGATGGGTTATGAACTCCATCCTGATAAATGGACA
GTACAGCCTATAGTGCTGCCAGAAAAGGACAGCTGGACTGTCAATGACATACAGAAATTAGTGGGAAAAT
TGAATTGGGCAAGTCAGATTTATGCAGGGATTAAAGTAAGGCAATTATGTAAACTTCTTAGGGGAACCAA
AGCACTAACAGAAGTAGTACCACTAACAGAAGAAGCAGAGCTAGAACTGGCAGAAAACAGGGAGATTCTA
AAAGAACCGGTACATGGAGTGTATTATGACCCATCAAAAGACTTAATAGCAGAAATACAGAAGCAGGGGC
AAGGCCAATGGACATATCAAATTTATCAAGAGCCATTTAAAAATCTGAAAACAGGAAAGTATGCAAGAAT
GAAGGGTGCCCACACTAATGATGTGAAACAATTAACAGAGGCAGTACAAAAAATAGCCACAGAAAGCATA
GTAATATGGGGAAAGACTCCTAAATTTAAATTACCCATACAAAAGGAAACATGGGAAGCATGGTGGACAG
AGTATTGGCAAGCCACCTGGATTCCTGAGTGGGAGTTTGTCAATACCCCTCCCTTAGTGAAGTTATGGTA
CCAGTTAGAGAAAGAACCCATAATAGGAGCAGAAACTTTCTATGTAGATGGGGCAGCCAATAGGGAAACT
AAATTAGGAAAAGCAGGATATGTAACTGACAGAGGAAGACAAAAAGTTGTCCCCCTAACGGACACAACAA
ATCAGAAGACTGAGTTACAAGCAATTCATCTAGCTTTGCAGGATTCGGGATTAGAAGTAAACATAGTGAC
AGACTCACAATATGCATTGGGAATCATTCAAGCACAACCAGATAAGAGTGAATCAGAGTTAGTCAGTCAA
ATAATAGAGCAGTTAATAAAAAAGGAAAAAGTCTACCTGGCATGGGTACCAGCACACAAAGGAATTGGAG
GAAATGAACAAGTAGATAAATTGGTCAGTGCTGGAATCAGGAAAGTACTATTTTTAGATGGAATAGATAA
GGCCCAAGAAGAACATGAGAAATATCACAGTAATTGGAGAGCAATGGCTAGTGATTTTAACCTACCACCT
GTAGTAGCAAAAGAAATAGTAGCCAGCTGTGATAAATGTCAGCTAAAAGGGGAAGCCATGCATGGACAAG
TAGACTGTAGCCCAGGAATATGGCAGCTAGTTTGTACACATTTAGAAGGAAAAGTTATCTTGGTAGCAGT
TCATGTAGCCAGTGGATATATAGAAGCAGAAGTAATTCCAGCAGAGACAGGGCAAGAAACAGCATACTTC
CTCTTAAAATTAGCAGGAAGATGGCCAGTAAAAACAGTACATACAGACAATGGCAGCAATTTCACCAGTA
CTACAGTTAAGGCCGCCTGTTGGTGGGCGGGGATCAAGCAGGAATTTGGCATTCCCTACAATCCCCAAAG
TCAAGGAGTAATAGAATCTATGAATAAAGAATTAAAGAAAATTATAGGACAGGTAAGAGATCAGGCTGAA
CATCTTAAGACAGCAGTACAAATGGCAGTATTCATCCACAATTTTAAAAGAAAAGGGGGGATTGGGGGGT
ACAGTGCAGGGGAAAGAATAGTAGACATAATAGCAACAGACATACAAACTAAAGAATTACAAAAACAAAT
TACAAAAATTCAAAATTTTCGGGTTTATTACAGGGACAGCAGAGATCCAGTTTGGAAAGGACCAGCAAAG
CTCCTCTGGAAAGGTGAAGGGGCAGTAGTAATACAAGATAATAGTGACATAAAAGTAGTGCCAAGAAGAA
AAGCAAAGATCATCAGGGATTATGGAAAACAGATGGCAGGTGATGATTGTGTGGCAAGTAGACAGGATGA
GGATTAACACATGGAATTCTGCAACAACTGCTGTTTATCCATTTCAGAATTGGGTGTCGACATAGCAGAA
TAGGCGTTACTCGACAGAGGAGAGCAAGAAATGGAGCCAGTAGATCCTAGACTAGAGCCCTGGAAGCATC
CAGGAAGTCAGCCTAAAACTGCTTGTACCAATTGCTATTGTAAAAAGTGTTGCTTTCATTGCCAAGTTTG
TTTCATGACAAAAGCCTTAGGCATCTCCTATGGCAGGAAGAAGCGGAGACAGCGACGAAGAGCTCATCAG
AACAGTCAGACTCATCAAGCTTCTCTATCAAAGCAGTAAGTAGTACATGTAATGCAACCTATAATAGTAG
CAATAGTAGCATTAGTAGTAGCAATAATAATAGCAATAGTTGTGTGGTCCATAGTAATCATAGAATATAG
GAAAATGGCCGCTGATCTTCAGACCTGGAGGAGGAGATATGAGGGACAATTGGAGAAGTGAATTATATAA
ATATAAAGTAGTAAAAATTGAACCATTAGGAGTAGCACCCACCAAGGCAAAGAGAAGAGTGGTGCAGAGA
GAAAAAAGAGCAGTGGGAATAGGAGCTTTGTTCCTTGGGTTCTTGGGAGCAGCAGGAAGCACTATGGGCG
CAGCGTCAATGACGCTGACGGTACAGGCCAGACAATTATTGTCTGGTATAGTGCAGCAGCAGAACAATTT
GCTGAGGGCTATTGAGGCGCAACAGCATCTGTTGCAACTCACAGTCTGGGGCATCAAGCAGCTCCAGGCA
AGAATCCTGGCTGTGGAAAGATACCTAAAGGATCAACAGCTCCTGGGGATTTGGGGTTGCTCTGGAAAAC
TCATTTGCACCACTGCTGTGCCTTGGAATGCTAGTTGGAGTAATAAATCTCTGGAACAGATTTGGAATCA
CACGACCTGGATGGAGTGGGACAGAGAAATTAACAATTACACAAGCTTAATACACTCCTTAATTGAAGAA
TCGCAAAACCAGCAAGAAAAGAATGAACAAGAATTATTGGAATTAGATAAATGGGCAAGTTTGTGGAATT
GGTTTAACATAACAAATTGGCTGTGGTATATAAAATTATTCATAATGATAGTAGGAGGCTTGGTAGGTTT
AAGAATAGTTTTTGCTGTACTTTCTATAGTGAATAGAGTTAGGCAGGGATATTCACCATTATCGTTTCAG
ACCCACCTCCCAACCCCGAGGGGACCCGACAGGCCCGAAGGAATAGAAGAAGAAGGTGGAGAGAGAGACA
GAGACAGATCCATTCGATTAGTGAACGGATCCTTGGCACTTATCTGGGACGATCTGCGGAGCCTGTGCCT
CTTCAGCTACCACCGCTTGAGAGACTTACTCTTGATTGTAACGAGGATTGTGGAACTTCTGGGACGCAGG
GGGTGGGAAGCCCTCAAATATTGGTGGAATCTCCTACAATATTGGAGTCAGGAGCTAAAGAATAGTGCTG
TTAGCTTGCTCAATGCCACAGCCATAGCAGTAGCTGAGGGGACAGATAGGGTTATAGAAGTAGTACAAGG
AGCTTGTAGAGCTATTCGCCACATACCTAGAAGAATAAGACAGGGCTTGGAAAGGATTTTGCTATAAGCT
CGAAACAACCGGTACCTCTAGAACTATAGCTAGCAGATCTTTTTCCCTCTGCCAAAAATTATGGGGACAT
CATGAAGCCCCTTGAGCATCTGACTTCTGGCTAATAAAGGAAATTTATTTTCATTGCAATAGTGTGTTGG
AATTTTTTGTGTCTCTCACTCGGAAGGACATATGGGAGGGCAAATCATTTAAAACATCAGAATGAGTATT
TGGTTTAGAGTTTGGCAACATATGCCCATATGCTGGCTGCCATGAACAAAGGTTGGCTATAAAGAGGTCA
TCAGTATATGAAACAGCCCCCTGCTGTCCATTCCTTATTCCATAGAAAAGCCTTGACTTGAGGTTAGATT
TTTTTTATATTTTGTTTTGTGTTATTTTTTTCTTTAACATCCCTAAAATTTTCCTTACATGTTTTACTAG
CCAGATTTTTCCTCCTCTCCTGACTACTCCCAGTCATAGCTGTCCCTCTTCTCTTATGGAGATCCCTCGA
CCTGCAGCCCAAGCTTGGCGTAATCATGGTCATAGCTGTTTCCTGTGTGAAATTGTTATCCGCTCACAAT
TCCACACAACATACGAGCCGGAAGCATAAAGTGTAAAGCCTGGGGTGCCTAATGAGTGAGCTAACTCACA
TTAATTGCGTTGCGCTCACTGCCCGCTTTCCAGTCGGGAAACCTGTCGTGCCAGCGGATCCGCATCTCAA
TTAGTCAGCAACCATAGTCCCGCCCCTAACTCCGCCCATCCCGCCCCTAACTCCGCCCAGTTCCGCCCAT
TCTCCGCCCCATGGCTGACTAATTTTTTTTATTTATGCAGAGGCCGAGGCCGCCTCGGCCTCTGAGCTAT
TCCAGAAGTAGTGAGGAGGCTTTTTTGGAGGCCTAGGCTTTTGCAAAAAGCTAACTTGTTTATTGCAGCT
TATAATGGTTACAAATAAAGCAATAGCATCACAAATTTCACAAATAAAGCATTTTTTTCACTGCATTCTA
GTTGTGGTTTGTCCAAACTCATCAATGTATCTTATCATGTCTGGATCCGCTGCATTAATGAATCGGCCAA
CGCGCGGGGAGAGGCGGTTTGCGTATTGGGCGCTCTTCCGCTTCCTCGCTCACTGACTCGCTGCGCTCGG
TCGTTCGGCTGCGGCGAGCGGTATCAGCTCACTCAAAGGCGGTAATACGGTTATCCACAGAATCAGGGGA
TAACGCAGGAAAGAACATGTGAGCAAAAGGCCAGCAAAAGGCCAGGAACCGTAAAAAGGCCGCGTTGCTG
GCGTTTTTCCATAGGCTCCGCCCCCCTGACGAGCATCACAAAAATCGACGCTCAAGTCAGAGGTGGCGAA
ACCCGACAGGACTATAAAGATACCAGGCGTTTCCCCCTGGAAGCTCCCTCGTGCGCTCTCCTGTTCCGAC
CCTGCCGCTTACCGGATACCTGTCCGCCTTTCTCCCTTCGGGAAGCGTGGCGCTTTCTCATAGCTCACGC
TGTAGGTATCTCAGTTCGGTGTAGGTCGTTCGCTCCAAGCTGGGCTGTGTGCACGAACCCCCCGTTCAGC
CCGACCGCTGCGCCTTATCCGGTAACTATCGTCTTGAGTCCAACCCGGTAAGACACGACTTATCGCCACT
GGCAGCAGCCACTGGTAACAGGATTAGCAGAGCGAGGTATGTAGGCGGTGCTACAGAGTTCTTGAAGTGG
TGGCCTAACTACGGCTACACTAGAAGAACAGTATTTGGTATCTGCGCTCTGCTGAAGCCAGTTACCTTCG
GAAAAAGAGTTGGTAGCTCTTGATCCGGCAAACAAACCACCGCTGGTAGCGGTGGTTTTTTTGTTTGCAA
GCAGCAGATTACGCGCAGAAAAAAAGGATCTCAAGAAGATCCTTTGATCTTTTCTACGGGGTCTGACGCT
CAGTGGAACGAAAACTCACGTTAAGGGATTTTGGTCATGAGATTATCAAAAAGGATCTTCACCTAGATCC
TTTTAAATTAAAAATGAAGTTTTAAATCAATCTAAAGTATATATGAGTAAACTTGGTCTGACAGTTACCA
ATGCTTAATCAGTGAGGCACCTATCTCAGCGATCTGTCTATTTCGTTCATCCATAGTTGCCTGACTCCCC
GTCGTGTAGATAACTACGATACGGGAGGGCTTACCATCTGGCCCCAGTGCTGCAATGATACCGCGAGACC
CACGCTCACCGGCTCCAGATTTATCAGCAATAAACCAGCCAGCCGGAAGGGCCGAGCGCAGAAGTGGTCC
TGCAACTTTATCCGCCTCCATCCAGTCTATTAATTGTTGCCGGGAAGCTAGAGTAAGTAGTTCGCCAGTT
AATAGTTTGCGCAACGTTGTTGCCATTGCTACAGGCATCGTGGTGTCACGCTCGTCGTTTGGTATGGCTT
CATTCAGCTCCGGTTCCCAACGATCAAGGCGAGTTACATGATCCCCCATGTTGTGCAAAAAAGCGGTTAG
CTCCTTCGGTCCTCCGATCGTTGTCAGAAGTAAGTTGGCCGCAGTGTTATCACTCATGGTTATGGCAGCA
CTGCATAATTCTCTTACTGTCATGCCATCCGTAAGATGCTTTTCTGTGACTGGTGAGTACTCAACCAAGT
CATTCTGAGAATAGTGTATGCGGCGACCGAGTTGCTCTTGCCCGGCGTCAATACGGGATAATACCGCGCC
ACATAGCAGAACTTTAAAAGTGCTCATCATTGGAAAACGTTCTTCGGGGCGAAAACTCTCAAGGATCTTA
CCGCTGTTGAGATCCAGTTCGATGTAACCCACTCGTGCACCCAACTGATCTTCAGCATCTTTTACTTTCA
CCAGCGTTTCTGGGTGAGCAAAAACAGGAAGGCAAAATGCCGCAAAAAAGGGAATAAGGGCGACACGGAA
ATGTTGAATACTCATACTCTTCCTTTTTCAATATTATTGAAGCATTTATCAGGGTTATTGTCTCATGAGC
GGATACATATTTGAATGTATTTAGAAAAATAAACAAATAGGGGTTCCGCGCACATTTCCCCGAAAAGTGC
CACCTG
Features (pLannotate 1.2.2; 25 found; start..end, strand, type, name):
      5..384     +  enhancer       CMV enhancer: human cytomegalovirus immediate early enhancer
    386..662     +  promoter       chicken β-actin promoter: No description available
    663..1679    +  intron         chimeric intron: chimera between introns from chicken β-actin and rabbit β-globin
   1677..1742    +  CDS            HBB (fragment): HBB_LEPEU - Experimental evidence at protein level: Swiss-Prot protein existence level 1. Involved in oxygen transport from the lung to the various peripheral tissues. From Lepus europaeus (European hare).
   1746..1782    +  misc_feature   HIV-1 Ψ (fragment): packaging signal of human immunodeficiency virus type 1
   1785..3062    +  CDS            HIV-1 gag (fragment) (sequence partly withheld): gag protein from human immunodeficiency virus 1; gag
   3081..3443    +  CDS            COAT_BPPP7: Experimental evidence at protein level: Swiss-Prot protein existence level 1. Forms the phage shell; binds to the phage RNA. From Pseudomonas phage PP7 (Bacteriophage PP7).
   3479..6490    +  CDS            HIV-1 pol: pol protein from human immunodeficiency virus 1; pol
   6499..6597    +  CDS            vpr (fragment): VPR_HV19N - Protein inferred from homology: Swiss-Prot protein existence level 3. During virus entry, plays a role in the transport of the viral pre-integration (PIC) complex to the host nucleus. This function is crucial for viral infection of non-dividing macrophages. May act directly at the nuclear pore complex, by binding nucleoporins phenylalanine-glycine (FG)-repeat regions. From Human immunodeficiency virus type 1 group M subtype G (isolate 92NG083) (HIV-1).
   6584..6799    +  CDS            tat (fragment): TAT_HV1H2 - Experimental evidence at protein level: Swiss-Prot protein existence level 1. Extracellular circulating Tat can be endocytosed by surrounding uninfected cells via the binding to several surface receptors such as CD26, CXCR4, heparan sulfate proteoglycans (HSPG) or LDLR. Neurons are rarely infected, but they internalize Tat via their LDLR. Through its interaction with nuclear HATs, Tat is potentially able to control the acetylation-dependent cellular gene expression. Modulates the expression of many cellular genes involved in cell survival, proliferation or in coding for cytokines o
   6815..6910    +  CDS            vpu (fragment): VPU_HV1B1 - Experimental evidence at protein level: Swiss-Prot protein existence level 1. Enhances virion budding by targeting host CD4 and Tetherin/BST2 to proteasome degradation. Degradation of CD4 prevents any unwanted premature interactions between viral Env and its host receptor CD4 in the endoplasmic reticulum. Degradation of antiretroviral protein Tetherin/BST2 is important for virion budding, as BST2 tethers new viral particles to the host cell membrane. Mechanistically, Vpu bridges either CD4 or BST2 to BTRC, a substrate recognition subunit of the Skp1/Cullin/F-box protein E3 ubiquiti
   7064..7297    +  misc_feature   RRE: The Rev response element (RRE) of HIV-1 allows for Rev-dependent mRNA export from the nucleus to the cytoplasm.
   7674..7948    +  CDS            Rev (fragment): human immunodeficiency virus 1 (HIV-1) Rev protein; rev; enhances nuclear export of unspliced and incompletely spliced viral mRNAs
   8196..8251    +  polyA_signal   β-globin poly(A) signal: rabbit β-globin polyadenylation signal (Gil and Proudfoot, 1987)
   8634..8656    -  protein_bind   lac operator (fragment): The lac repressor binds to the lac operator to inhibit transcription in E. coli. This inhibition can be relieved by adding lactose or isopropyl-β-D-thiogalactopyranoside (IPTG). lac repressor encoded by lacI
   8660..8690    -  promoter       lac promoter: promoter for the E. coli lac operon
   8705..8726    -  protein_bind   CAP binding site: CAP binding activates transcription in the presence of cAMP. E. coli catabolite activator protein
   8739..8778    -  CDS            lacI (fragment): lac repressor; lacI; The lac repressor binds to the lac operator to inhibit transcription in E. coli. This inhibition can be relieved by adding lactose or isopropyl-β-D-thiogalactopyranoside (IPTG).
   8785..8807    +  promoter       SV40 promoter (fragment): SV40 enhancer and early promoter
   8831..8966    +  rep_origin     SV40 ori: SV40 origin of replication
   8986..9120    +  polyA_signal   SV40 poly(A) signal: SV40 polyadenylation signal
   9122..9176    -  CDS            lacI (fragment): lac repressor; lacI; The lac repressor binds to the lac operator to inhibit transcription in E. coli. This inhibition can be relieved by adding lactose or isopropyl-β-D-thiogalactopyranoside (IPTG).
   9359..9947    -  rep_origin     ori: high-copy-number ColE1/pMB1/pBR322/pUC origin of replication
  10118..10978   -  CDS            AmpR: β-lactamase; bla; confers resistance to ampicillin, carbenicillin, and related antibiotics
  10979..11083   -  promoter       AmpR promoter: bla
