[The description below was written by a language model from this plasmid's Addgene catalogue record and pLannotate feature annotations shown in this document.]
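Description:
psPAX2-D64V-NC-PP7 is a modified second-generation lentiviral packaging plasmid built on the psPAX2 backbone, intended for transfection into mammalian producer cells rather than for transduction itself. It is maintained in E. coli through a high-copy ColE1/pUC-type origin and an ampicillin resistance gene. An SV40 origin is also present, along with residual lac promoter/operator fragments from the cloning backbone.

The packaging cassette is driven by a CAG promoter (CMV enhancer, chicken β-actin promoter and a chimeric β-actin/β-globin intron) and ends in a rabbit β-globin polyadenylation signal. It encodes HIV-1 Gag and Pol together with Tat and Rev sequences and the Rev response element, which allows Rev-dependent nuclear export of the unspliced gag-pol transcript. Only short fragments of vpr, vpu and the Ψ packaging signal are annotated. The defining change is the insertion of the bacteriophage PP7 coat protein coding sequence between the annotated gag fragment and pol, creating a nucleocapsid (NC)–PP7 coat protein fusion within Gag. Because this coat protein binds its cognate RNA aptamer, assembling particles can recruit mRNAs tagged with a PP7 aptamer. The record lists a D64V mutation without naming the protein affected. In lentiviral packaging plasmids this designation conventionally refers to the integrase change that yields integration-deficient particles.

The stated use is packaging aptamer-bearing mRNA into lentivirus-like particles, and the associated work applied this to SaCas9 mRNA delivery for transient expression and genome editing. The two sequence records (11,109 and 11,098 nt) carry the same annotations. The repository's sequencing could not fully resolve the CAG promoter, so the depositor's sequence is the reference for that region.
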