Addgene plasmid #122945: psPAX2-D64V-NC-PP7
Purpose: PP7 coat protein-modified lentiviral packaging plasmid for packaging mRNA with an PP7 aptamer into lentivirus-like particles
Depositing lab: Baisong Lu. Depositing organization: Wake Forest University Health Sciences. Publication: Delivering SaCas9 mRNA by lentivirus-like bionanoparticles for transient expression and efficient genome editing. Lu B, Javidi-Parsijani P, Makani V, Mehraein-Ghomi F, Sarhan WM, Sun D, Yoo KW, Atala ZP, Lyu P, Atala A. Nucleic Acids Res. 2019 Feb 13. pii: 5316732. doi: 10.1093/nar/gkz093. PubMed 30759231.
Backbone
  Vector backbone: psPAX2
  Vector type: Mammalian Expression, Lentiviral
Growth in bacteria
  Bacterial resistance: Ampicillin, 100 μg/mL
  Growth temperature: 37°C
  Growth strain: NEB Stable
  Copy number: High Copy
Gene/Insert
  Gene/Insert name: NC-PCP (PP7 coat protein) fusion protein in Gag
  Species: bacteriophage PP7
  Mutation: D64V
  Cloning method: Restriction Enzyme; 5′ cloning site unknown (unknown if destroyed); 3′ cloning site unknown (unknown if destroyed)
  Sequencing primers: 5′ unknown
Terms and licenses: Academic/Nonprofit Terms; Industry Terms: Not Available to Industry
Depositor comments: Please note: Addgene NGS is unable to fully resolve the CAG promoter sequence. Please refer to the depositor's sequence for this section of the plasmid.
How to cite: psPAX2-D64V-NC-PP7 was a gift from Baisong Lu (Addgene plasmid # 122945 ; http://n2t.net/addgene:122945 ; RRID:Addgene_122945)
